>Addgene plasmid #163777 | pRRL-MND-hCard11 K41Q-T2A-GFP | addgene full sequence | sequence record 323586 | Addgene NGS Result
GAACCGTCAGATCGCCTGGAGACGCCATCCACGCTGTTTTGACTTCCATAGAAGGATCTCGACGCCGCCA
CCATGCCAGGAGGAGGGCCAGAGATGGATGACTACATGGAGACGCTGAAGGATGAAGAGGACGCCTTGTG
GGAGAATGTGGAGTGTAACCGGCACATGCTCAGCCGCTATATCAACCCTGCCCAGCTCACGCCCTACCTG
CGTCAGTGTAAGGTCATTGATGAGCAGGATGAAGATGAAGTGCTTAATGCCCCTATGCTGCCATCCAAGA
TCAACCGAGCAGGCCGGCTGTTGGACATTCTACATACCAAGGGGCAAAGGGGCTATGTGGTCTTCTTGGA
GAGCCTAGAATTTTATTACCCAGAACTGTACAAACTGGTGACTGGGAAAGAGCCCACTCGGAGATTCTCC
ACCATTGTGGTGGAGGAAGGCCACGAGGGCCTCACGCACTTCCTGATGAACGAGGTCATCAAGCTGCAGC
AGCAGATGAAGGCCAAGGACCTGCAACGCTGCGAGCTGCTGGCCAGGTTGCGGCAGCTGGAGGATGAGAA
GAAGCAGATGACGCTGACGCGCGTGGAGCTGCTAACCTTCCAGGAGCGGTACTACAAGATGAAGGAAGAG
CGGGACAGCTACAATGACGAGCTGGTCAAGGTGAAGGACGACAACTACAACTTAGCCATGCGCTACGCAC
AGCTCAGTGAGGAGAAGAACATGGCGGTCATGAGGAGCCGAGACCTCCAACTCGAGATCGATCAGCTAAA
GCACCGGTTGAATAAGATGGAGGAGGAATGTAAGCTGGAGAGAAATCAGTCTCTAAAACTGAAGAATGAC
ATTGAAAATCGGCCCAAGAAGGAGCAGGTTCTGGAACTGGAGCGGGAGAATGAAATGCTGAAGACCAAAA
ACCAGGAGCTGCAGTCCATCATCCAGGCCGGGAAGCGCAGCCTGCCAGACTCAGACAAGGCCATCCTGGA
CATCTTGGAACACGACCGCAAGGAGGCCCTGGAGGACAGGCAGGAGCTGGTCAACAGGATCTACAACCTG
CAGGAGGAGGCCCGCCAGGCAGAGGAGCTGCGAGACAAGTACCTGGAGGAGAAGGAGGACCTGGAGCTCA
AGTGCTCGACCCTGGGAAAGGACTGTGAAATGTACAAGCACCGCATGAACACGGTCATGCTGCAGCTGGA
GGAGGTGGAGCGGGAGCGGGACCAGGCCTTCCACTCCCGAGATGAAGCTCAGACACAGTACTCGCAGTGC
TTAATCGAAAAGGACAAGTACAGGAAGCAGATCCGCGAGCTGGAGGAGAAGAACGATGAGATGAGGATCG
AGATGGTGCGGCGGGAGGCCTGCATCGTCAACCTGGAGAGCAAGCTGCGGCGCCTCTCCAAGGACAGCAA
CAACCTGGACCAGAGTCTGCCCAGGAACCTGCCAGTAACCATCATCTCTCAGGACTTTGGGGATGCCAGC
CCCAGGACCAATGGTCAAGAAGCTGACGATTCTTCCACCTCGGAGGAGTCACCTGAAGACAGCAAGTACT
TCCTGCCCTACCATCCGCCCCAGCGCAGGATGAACCTGAAGGGCATCCAGCTGCAGAGAGCCAAATCCCC
CATCAGCCTGAAGCGAACATCAGATTTTCAAGCCAAGGGGCACGAGGAAGAAGGCACGGATGCCAGCCCT
AGCTCCTGCGGATCTCTGCCCATCACCAACTCCTTCACCAAGATGCAGCCCCCCCGGAGCCGCAGCAGCA
TCATGTCAATCACCGCCGAGCCCCCGGGAAACGACTCCATCGTCAGACGCTACAAGGAGGACGCGCCCCA
TCGCAGCACAGTCGAAGAAGACAATGACAGCGGCGGGTTTGACGCCTTAGATCTGGATGATGACAGTCAC
GAACGCTACTCCTTCGGACCCTCCTCCATCCACTCCTCCTCCTCCTCCCACCAATCCGAGGGCCTGGATG
CCTACGACCTGGAGCAGGTCAACCTCATGTTCAGGAAGTTCTCTCTGGAAAGACCCTTCCGGCCTTCGGT
CACCTCTGTGGGGCACGTGCGGGGCCCAGGGCCCTCGGTGCAGCACACGACGCTGAATGGCGACAGCCTC
ACCTCCCAGCTCACCCTGCTGGGGGGCAACGCGCGAGGGAGCTTCGTGCACTCGGTCAAGCCTGGCTCTC
TGGCCGAGAAAGCCGGCCTCCGTGAGGGCCACCAGCTGCTGCTGCTAGAAGGCTGCATCCGAGGCGAGAG
GCAGAGTGTCCCGTTGGACACATGCACCAAAGAGGAAGCCCACTGGACCATCCAGAGGTGCAGCGGCCCC
GTCACGCTGCACTACAAGGTCAACCACGAAGGGTACCGGAAGCTGGTGAAGGACATGGAGGACGGCCTGA
TCACATCGGGGGACTCGTTCTACATCCGGCTGAACCTGAACATCTCCAGCCAGCTGGACGCCTGCACCAT
GTCCCTGAAGTGTGACGATGTTGTGCACGTCCGTGACACCATGTACCAGGACAGGCACGAGTGGCTGTGC
GCGCGGGTCGACCCTTTCACAGACCATGACCTGGATATGGGCACCATACCCAGCTACAGCCGAGCCCAGC
AGCTCCTCCTGGTGAAACTGCAGCGCCTGATGCACCGAGGCAGCCGGGAGGAGGTAGACGGCACCCACCA
CACCCTGCGGGCACTCCGGAACACCCTGCAGCCAGAAGAAGCGCTTTCAACAAGCGACCCCCGGGTCAGC
CCCCGTCTCTCGCGAGCAAGCTTCCTTTTTGGCCAGCTCCTTCAGTTCGTCAGCAGGTCCGAGAACAAGT
ATAAGCGGATGAACAGCAACGAGCGGGTCCGCATCATCTCGGGGAGTCCGCTAGGGAGCCTGGCCCGGTC
CTCGCTGGACGCCACCAAGCTCTTGACTGAGAAGCAGGAAGAGCTGGACCCTGAGAGCGAGCTGGGCAAG
AACCTCAGCCTCATCCCCTACAGCCTGGTACGCGCCTTCTACTGCGAGCGCCGCCGGCCCGTGCTCTTCA
CACCCACCGTGCTGGCCAAGACGCTGGTGCAGAGGCTGCTCAACTCGGGAGGTGCCATGGAGTTCACCAT
CTGCAAGTCAGATATCGTCACAAGAGATGAGTTCCTCAGAAGGCAGAAGACGGAGACCATCATCTACTCC
CGAGAGAAGAACCCCAACGCGTTCGAATGCATCGCCCCTGCCAACATTGAAGCTGTGGCCGCCAAGAACA
AGCACTGCCTGCTGGAGGCTGGGATCGGCTGCACAAGAGACTTGATCAAGTCCAACATCTACCCCATCGT
GCTCTTCATCCGGGTGTGTGAGAAGAACATCAAGAGGTTCAGAAAGCTGCTGCCCCGACCTGAGACGGAG
GAGGAGTTCCTGCGCGTGTGCCGGCTGAAGGAGAAGGAGCTGGAGGCCCTGCCGTGCCTGTACGCCACGG
TGGAACCTGACATGTGGGGCAGCGTAGAGGAGCTGCTCCGCGTTGTCAAGGACAAGATCGGCGAGGAGCA
GCGCAAGACCATCTGGGTGGACGAGGACCAGCTGGGATCCGGTGAGGGCAGAGGAAGTCTTCTAACATGC
GGTGACGTGGAGGAGAATCCGGGCCCCATGGTGAGCAAGGGCGAGGAGCTGTTCACCGGGGTGGTGCCCA
TCCTGGTCGAGCTGGACGGCGACGTAAACGGCCACAAGTTCAGCGTGTCCGGCGAGGGCGAGGGCGATGC
CACCTACGGCAAGCTGACCCTGAAGTTCATCTGCACCACCGGCAAGCTGCCCGTGCCCTGGCCCACCCTC
GTGACCACCCTGACCTACGGCGTGCAGTGCTTCAGCCGCTACCCCGACCACATGAAGCAGCACGACTTCT
TCAAGTCCGCCATGCCCGAAGGCTACGTCCAGGAGCGCACCATCTTCTTCAAGGACGACGGCAACTACAA
GACCCGCGCCGAGGTGAAGTTCGAGGGCGACACCCTGGTGAACCGCATCGAGCTGAAGGGCATCGACTTC
AAGGAGGACGGCAACATCCTGGGGCACAAGCTGGAGTACAACTACAACAGCCACAACGTCTATATCATGG
CCGACAAGCAGAAGAACGGCATCAAGGTGAACTTCAAGATCCGCCACAACATCGAGGACGGCAGCGTGCA
GCTCGCCGACCACTACCAGCAGAACACCCCCATCGGCGACGGCCCCGTGCTGCTGCCCGACAACCACTAC
CTGAGCACCCAGTCCGCCCTGAGCAAAGACCCCAACGAGAAGCGCGATCACATGGTCCTGCTGGAGTTCG
TGACCGCCGCCGGGATCACTCTCGGCATGGACGAGCTGTACAAGTGAATCTAGAGTCGACAATCAACCTC
TGGATTACAAAATTTGTGAAAGATTGACTGGTATTCTTAACTATGTTGCTCCTTTTACGCTATGTGGATA
CGCTGCTTTAATGCCTTTGTATCATGCTATTGCTTCCCGTATGGCTTTCATTTTCTCCTCCTTGTATAAA
TCCTGGTTGCTGTCTCTTTATGAGGAGTTGTGGCCCGTTGTCAGGCAACGTGGCGTGGTGTGCACTGTGT
TTGCTGACGCAACCCCCACTGGTTGGGGCATTGCCACCACCTGTCAGCTCCTTTCCGGGACTTTCGCTTT
CCCCCTCCCTATTGCCACGGCGGAACTCATCGCCGCCTGCCTTGCCCGCTGCTGGACAGGGGCTCGGCTG
TTGGGCACTGACAATTCCGTGGTGTTGTCGGGGAAGCTGACGTCCTTTCCATGGCTGCTCGCCTGTGTTG
CCACCTGGATTCTGCGCGGGACGTCCTTCTGCTACGTCCCTTCGGCCCTCAATCCAGCGGACCTTCCTTC
CCGCGGCCTGCTGCCGGCTCTGCGGCCTCTTCCGCGTCTTCGCCTTCGCCCTCAGACGAGTCGGATCTCC
CTTTGGGCCGCCTCCCCGCCTGGAATTCGAGCTCGGTACCTTTAAGACCAATGACTTACAAGGCAGCTGT
AGATCTTAGCCACTTTTTAAAAGAAAAGGGGGGACTGGAAGGGCTAATTCACTCCCAACGAAGACAAGAT
CTGCTTTTTGCTTGTACTGGGTCTCTCTGGTTAGACCAGATCTGAGCCTGGGAGCTCTCTGGCTAACTAG
GGAACCCACTGCTTAAGCCTCAATAAAGCTTGCCTTGAGTGCTTCAAGTAGTGTGTGCCCGTCTGTTGTG
TGACTCTGGTAACTAGAGATCCCTCAGACCCTTTTAGTCAGTGTGGAAAATCTCTAGCAGTAGTAGTTCA
TGTCATCTTATTATTCAGTATTTATAACTTGCAAAGAAATGAATATCAGAGAGTGAGAGGAACTTGTTTA
TTGCAGCTTATAATGGTTACAAATAAAGCAATAGCATCACAAATTTCACAAATAAAGCATTTTTTTCACT
GCATTCTAGTTGTGGTTTGTCCAAACTCATCAATGTATCTTATCATGTCTGGCTCTAGCTATCCCGCCCC
TAACTCCGCCCATCCCGCCCCTAACTCCGCCCAGTTCCGCCCATTCTCCGCCCCATGGCTGACTAATTTT
TTTTATTTATGCAGAGGCCGAGGCCGCCTCGGCCTCTGAGCTATTCCAGAAGTAGTGAGGAGGCTTTTTT
GGAGGCCTAGGGACGTACCCAATTCGCCCTATAGTGAGTCGTATTACGCGCGCTCACTGGCCGTCGTTTT
ACAACGTCGTGACTGGGAAAACCCTGGCGTTACCCAACTTAATCGCCTTGCAGCACATCCCCCTTTCGCC
AGCTGGCGTAATAGCGAAGAGGCCCGCACCGATCGCCCTTCCCAACAGTTGCGCAGCCTGAATGGCGAAT
GGG
[124 nt withheld, positions 5814-5937]
C
[91 nt withheld, positions 5939-6029]
A
[49 nt withheld, positions 6031-6079]
CCTTTGACGTTGGAGTCCACGTTCTTT
[37 nt withheld, positions 6107-6143]
ACCCTATCTCGGTCTATTCTTTTGATTTATAAGGGATTTTGCCGATTTCGGCCTATTGGTTAAAAAATGA
GCTGATTTAACAAAAATTTAACGCGAATTTTAACAAAATATTAACGCTTACAATTTAGGTGGCACTTTTC
GGGGAAATGTGCGCGGAACCCCTATTTGTTTATTTTTCTAAATACATTCAAATATGTATCCGCTCATGAG
ACAATAACCCTGATAAATGCTTCAATAATATTGAAAAAGGAAGAGTATGAGTATTCAACATTTCCGTGTC
GCCCTTATTCCCTTTTTTGCGGCATTTTGCCTTCCTGTTTTTGCTCACCCAGAAACGCTGGTGAAAGTAA
AAGATGCTGAAGATCAGTTGGGTGCACGAGTGGGTTACATCGAACTGGATCTCAACAGCGGTAAGATCCT
TGAGAGTTTTCGCCCCGAAGAACGTTTTCCAATGATGAGCACTTTTAAAGTTCTGCTATGTGGCGCGGTA
TTATCCCGTATTGACGCCGGGCAAGAGCAACTCGGTCGCCGCATACACTATTCTCAGAATGACTTGGTTG
AGTACTCACCAGTCACAGAAAAGCATCTTACGGATGGCATGACAGTAAGAGAATTATGCAGTGCTGCCAT
AACCATGAGTGATAACACTGCGGCCAACTTACTTCTGACAACGATCGGAGGACCGAAGGAGCTAACCGCT
TTTTTGCACAACATGGGGGATCATGTAACTCGCCTTGATCGTTGGGAACCGGAGCTGAATGAAGCCATAC
CAAACGACGAGCGTGACACCACGATGCCTGTAGCAATGGCAACAACGTTGCGCAAACTATTAACTGGCGA
ACTACTTACTCTAGCTTCCCGGCAACAATTAATAGACTGGATGGAGGCGGATAAAGTTGCAGGACCACTT
CTGCGCTCGGCCCTTCCGGCTGGCTGGTTTATTGCTGATAAATCTGGAGCCGGTGAGCGTGGGTCTCGCG
GTATCATTGCAGCACTGGGGCCAGATGGTAAGCCCTCCCGTATCGTAGTTATCTACACGACGGGGAGTCA
GGCAACTATGGATGAACGAAATAGACAGATCGCTGAGATAGGTGCCTCACTGATTAAGCATTGGTAACTG
TCAGACCAAGTTTACTCATATATACTTTAGATTGATTTAAAACTTCATTTTTAATTTAAAAGGATCTAGG
TGAAGATCCTTTTTGATAATCTCATGACCAAAATCCCTTAACGTGAGTTTTCGTTCCACTGAGCGTCAGA
CCCCGTAGAAAAGATCAAAGGATCTTCTTGAGATCCTTTTTTTCTGCGCGTAATCTGCTGCTTGCAAACA
AAAAAACCACCGCTACCAGCGGTGGTTTGTTTGCCGGATCAAGAGCTACCAACTCTTTTTCCGAAGGTAA
CTGGCTTCAGCAGAGCGCAGATACCAAATACTGTTCTTCTAGTGTAGCCGTAGTTAGGCCACCACTTCAA
GAACTCTGTAGCACCGCCTACATACCTCGCTCTGCTAATCCTGTTACCAGTGGCTGCTGCCAGTGGCGAT
AAGTCGTGTCTTACCGGGTTGGACTCAAGACGATAGTTACCGGATAAGGCGCAGCGGTCGGGCTGAACGG
GGGGTTCGTGCACACAGCCCAGCTTGGAGCGAACGACCTACACCGAACTGAGATACCTACAGCGTGAGCT
ATGAGAAAGCGCCACGCTTCCCGAAGGGAGAAAGGCGGACAGGTATCCGGTAAGCGGCAGGGTCGGAACA
GGAGAGCGCACGAGGGAGCTTCCAGGGGGAAACGCCTGGTATCTTTATAGTCCTGTCGGGTTTCGCCACC
TCTGACTTGAGCGTCGATTTTTGTGATGCTCGTCAGGGGGGCGGAGCCTATGGAAAAACGCCAGCAACGC
GGCCTTTTTACGGTTCCTGGCCTTTTGCTGGCCTTTTGCTCACATGTTCTTTCCTGCGTTATCCCCTGAT
TCTGTGGATAACCGTATTACCGCCTTTGAGTGAGCTGATACCGCTCGCCGCAGCCGAACGACCGAGCGCA
GCGAGTCAGTGAGCGAGGAAGCGGAAGAGCGCCCAATACGCAAACCGCCTCTCCCCGCGCGTTGGCCGAT
TCATTAATGCAGCTGGCACGACAGGTTTCCCGACTGGAAAGCGGGCAGTGAGCGCAACGCAATTAATGTG
AGTTAGCTCACTCATTAGGCACCCCAGGCTTTACACTTTATGCTTCCGGCTCGTATGTTGTGTGGAATTG
TGAGCGGATAACAATTTCACACAGGAAACAGCTATGACCATGATTACGCCAAGCGCGCAATTAACCCTCA
CTAAAGGGAACAAAAGCTGGAGCTGCAAGCTTAATGTAGTCTTATGCAATACTCTTGTAGTCTTGCAACA
TGGTAACGATGAGTTAGCAACATGCCTTACAAGGAGAGAAAAAGCACCGTGCATGCCGATTGGTGGAAGT
AAGGTGGTACGATCGTGCCTTATTAGGAAGGCAACAGACGGGTCTGACATGGATTGGACGAACCACTGAA
TTGCCGCATTGCAGAGATATTGTATTTAAGTGCCTAGCTCGATACATAAACGGGTCTCTCTGGTTAGACC
AGATCTGAGCCTGGGAGCTCTCTGGCTAACTAGGGAACCCACTGCTTAAGCCTCAATAAAGCTTGCCTTG
AGTGCTTCAAGTAGTGTGTGCCCGTCTGTTGTGTGACTCTGGTAACTAGAGATCCCTCAGACCCTTTTAG
TCAGTGTGGAAAATCTCTAGCAGTGGCGCCCGAACAGGGACTTGAAAGCGAAAGGGAAACCAGAGGAGCT
CTCTCGACGCAGGACTCGGCTTGCTGAAGCGCGCACGGCAAGAGGCGAGGGGCGGCGACTGGTGAGTACG
CCAAAAATTTTGACTAGCGGAGGCTAGAAGGAGAGAGATGGGTGCGAGAGCGTCAGTATTAAGCGGGGGA
GAATTAGATCGCGATGGGAAAAAATTCGGTTAAGGCCAGGGGGAAAGAAAAAATATAAATTAAAACATAT
AGTATGGGCAAGCAGGGAGCTAGAACGATTCGCAGTTAATCCTGGCCTGTTAGAAACATCAGAAGGCTGT
AGACAAATACTGGGACAGCTACAACCATCCCTTCAGACAGGATCAGAAGAACTTAGATCATTATATAATA
CAGTAGCAACCCTCTATTGTGTGCATCAAAGGATAGAGATAAAAGACACCAAGGAAGCTTTAGACAAGAT
AGAGGAAGAGCAAAACAAAAGTAAGACCACCGCACAGCAAGCGGCCCTGATCTTCAGACCTGGAGGAGGA
GATATGAGGGACAATTGGAGAAGTGAATTATATAAATATAAAGTAGTAAAAATTGAACCATTAGGAGTAG
CACCCACCAAGGCAAAGAGAAGAGTGGTGCAGAGAGAAAAAAGAGCAGTGGGAATAGGAGCTTTGTTCCT
TGGGTTCTTGGGAGCAGCAGGAAGCACTATGGGCGCAGCGTCAATGACGCTGACGGTACAGGCCAGACAA
TTATTGTCTGGTATAGTGCAGCAGCAGAACAATTTGCTGAGGGCTATTGAGGCGCAACAGCATCTGTTGC
AACTCACAGTCTGGGGCATCAAGCAGCTCCAGGCAAGAATCCTGGCTGTGGAAAGATACCTAAAGGATCA
ACAGCTCCTGGGGATTTGGGGTTGCTCTGGAAAACTCATTTGCACCACTGCTGTGCCTTGGAATGCTAGT
TGGAGTAATGAATCTCTGGAACAGATTTGGAATCACACGACCTGGATGGAGTGGGACAGAGAAATTAACA
ATTACACAAGCTTAATACACTCCTTAATTGAAGAATCGCAAAACCAGCAAGAAAAGAATGAACAAGAATT
ATTGGAATTAGATAAATGGGCAAGTTTGTGGAATTGGTTTAACATAACAAATTGGCTGTGGTATATAAAA
TTATTCATAATGATAGTAGGAGGCTTGGTAGGTTTAAGAATAGTTTTTGCTGTACTTTCTATAGTGAATA
GAGTTAGGCAGGGATATTCACCATTATCGTTTCAGACCCACCTCCCAACCCCGAGGGGACCCGACAGGCC
CGAAGGAATAGAAGAAGAAGGTGGAGAGAGAGACAGAGACAGATCCATTCGATTAGTGAACGGATCTCGA
CGGTATCGGTTAACTTTTAAAAGAAAAGGGGGGATTGGGGGGTACAGTGCAGGGGAAAGAATAGTAGACA
TAATAGCAACAGACATACAAACTAAAGAATTACAAAAACAAATTACAAAAATTCAAAATTTTATCGACGC
GTAGGAACAGAGAAACAGGAGAATATGGGCCAAACAGGATATCTGTGGTAAGCAGTTCCTGCCCCGGCTC
AGGGCCAAGAACAGTTGGAACAGCAGAATATGGGCCAAACAGGATATCTGTGGTAAGCAGTTCCTGCCCC
GGCTCAGGGCCAAGAACAGATGGTCCCCAGATGCGGTCCCGCCCTCAGCAGTTTCTAGAGAACCATCAGA
TGTTTCCAGGGTGCCCCAAGGACCTGAAATGACCCTGTGCCTTATTTGAACTAACCAATCAGTTCGCTTC
TCGCTTCTGTTCGCGCGCTTCTGCTCCCCGAGCTCTATATAAGCAGAGCTCGTTTAGT
Features (pLannotate 1.2.2; 27 found; start..end, strand, type, name):
     73..3534    +  CDS            CARD11: CAR11_HUMAN - Also known as CARMA1 From Homo sapiens (Human).
   3598..4314    +  CDS            EGFP: EGFP is a basic (constitutively fluorescent) green fluorescent protein published in 1996, derived from Aequorea victoria. It is reported to be a rapidly-maturing weak dimer with moderate acid sensitivity.
   4331..4919    +  misc_feature   WPRE: woodchuck hepatitis virus posttranscriptional regulatory element
   4936..5004    +  CDS            nef (fragment): NEF_HV1Z2 - Experimental evidence at protein level: Swiss-Prot protein existence level 1. Extracellular Nef protein targets CD4(+) T-lymphocytes for apoptosis by interacting with CXCR4 surface receptors. From Human immunodeficiency virus type 1 group M subtype D (isolate Z2/CDC-Z34) (HIV-1).
   5006..5239    +  LTR            3' LTR (ΔU3): self-inactivating 3' long terminal repeat (LTR) from HIV-1
   5311..5432    +  polyA_signal   SV40 poly(A) signal: SV40 polyadenylation signal
   5472..5607    +  rep_origin     SV40 ori: SV40 origin of replication
   5628..5646    -  promoter       T7 promoter: promoter for bacteriophage T7 RNA polymerase
   5654..5809    +  CDS            lacZα (fragment): LacZα fragment of β-galactosidase; lacZ fragment
   5814..6242    +  rep_origin     f1 ori (sequence partly withheld): f1 bacteriophage origin of replication; arrow indicates direction of (+) strand synthesis
   6295..6399    +  promoter       AmpR promoter: bla
   6400..7260    +  CDS            AmpR: β-lactamase; bla; confers resistance to ampicillin, carbenicillin, and related antibiotics
   7431..8019    +  rep_origin     ori: high-copy-number ColE1/pMB1/pBR322/pUC origin of replication
   8202..8294    +  CDS            lacI (fragment): lac repressor; lacI; The lac repressor binds to the lac operator to inhibit transcription in E. coli. This inhibition can be relieved by adding lactose or isopropyl-β-D-thiogalactopyranoside (IPTG).
   8307..8328    +  protein_bind   CAP binding site: CAP binding activates transcription in the presence of cAMP. E. coli catabolite activator protein
   8343..8373    +  promoter       lac promoter: promoter for the E. coli lac operon
   8377..8399    +  protein_bind   lac operator (fragment): The lac repressor binds to the lac operator to inhibit transcription in E. coli. This inhibition can be relieved by adding lactose or isopropyl-β-D-thiogalactopyranoside (IPTG). lac repressor encoded by lacI
   8442..8460    +  promoter       T3 promoter: promoter for bacteriophage T3 RNA polymerase
   8488..8714    +  promoter       RSV promoter: Rous sarcoma virus enhancer/promoter
   8715..8895    +  LTR            5' LTR (truncated): truncated 5' long terminal repeat (LTR) from HIV-1
   8942..9067    +  misc_feature   HIV-1 Ψ: packaging signal of human immunodeficiency virus type 1
   9051..9389    +  CDS            HIV-1 gag (fragment): gag protein from human immunodeficiency virus 1; gag
   9559..9792    +  misc_feature   RRE: The Rev response element (RRE) of HIV-1 allows for Rev-dependent mRNA export from the nucleus to the cytoplasm.
  10169..10269   +  CDS            Rev (fragment): human immunodeficiency virus 1 (HIV-1) Rev protein; rev; enhances nuclear export of unspliced and incompletely spliced viral mRNAs
  10288..10405   +  misc_feature   cPPT/CTS: central polypurine tract and central termination sequence of HIV-1
  10434..10728   +  LTR            LTR (fragment): long terminal repeat from Moloney murine leukemia virus
  10728..21      +  promoter       TRE3GV promoter (fragment) (across the origin): 3rd-generation Tet-responsive promoter that can be activated by binding of Tet-On® 3G, optimized for retroviral and lentiviral vectors
