[The description below was written by a language model from this plasmid's Addgene catalogue record and pLannotate feature annotations shown in this document.]
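Description:
pRRL-MND-hCard11 K41Q-T2A-GFP is a third-generation, self-inactivating HIV-1 lentiviral transfer plasmid on the pRRL backbone, built to express a single missense variant of human CARD11 (also known as CARMA1) in mammalian cells. In bacteria it is maintained through a high-copy ColE1/pUC-type origin and selected with ampicillin via the β-lactamase gene. The backbone also carries an f1 origin, an SV40 origin and poly(A) signal, and remnants of a lac/T7/T3 cloning region.

The viral genome is transcribed from a chimeric RSV promoter fused to a truncated 5' LTR, which makes packaging Tat-independent. It contains the Ψ packaging signal with a short gag fragment, the Rev response element for nuclear export of the full-length RNA, and the cPPT/CTS, and it ends in a ΔU3 3' LTR that inactivates LTR promoter activity after integration. The internal expression cassette is driven by the MND promoter, a modified retroviral LTR-derived promoter. The automated annotation does not label it as such, instead marking a Moloney murine leukemia virus LTR fragment and a short Tet-responsive promoter fragment just upstream of the coding sequence, and these hits most likely correspond to MND. The CARD11 open reading frame carries the K41Q substitution in the CARD domain. According to the construct name it is joined through a T2A self-cleaving peptide to EGFP, so that both proteins come from one transcript and green fluorescence marks transduced cells; the T2A itself is not annotated but fits the short gap between the two coding sequences. A WPRE downstream enhances transcript expression. The stated purpose is expression of this CARD domain variant, in the context of functional assessment of CARD11 genetic variants.
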