Addgene plasmid #163777: pRRL-MND-hCard11 K41Q-T2A-GFP
Purpose: Expression of K41Q CARD domain variant
Depositing lab: Richard James. Depositing organization: Seattle Children's Hospital and Research Institute. Publication: Multiplexed Functional Assessment of Genetic Variants in CARD11. Meitlis I, Allenspach EJ, Bauman BM, Phan IQ, Dabbah G, Schmitt EG, Camp ND, Torgerson TR, Nickerson DA, Bamshad MJ, Hagin D, Luthers CR, Stinson JR, Gray J, Lundgren I, Church JA, Butte MJ, Jordan MB, Aceves SS, Schwartz DM, Milner JD, Schuval S, Skoda-Smith S, Cooper MA, Starita LM, Rawlings DJ, Snow AL, James RG. Am J Hum Genet. 2020 Nov 12. pii: S0002-9297(20)30373-6. doi: 10.1016/j.ajhg.2020.10.015. PubMed 33202260.
Backbone
  Vector backbone: PRRL
  Vector type: Lentiviral
Growth in bacteria
  Bacterial resistance: Ampicillin, 100 μg/mL
  Growth temperature: 37°C
  Growth strain: NEB Stable
  Copy number: High Copy
Gene/Insert
  Gene/Insert name: CARD11
  Species: H. sapiens (human)
  Mutation: K41Q
  Entrez Gene: CARD11 (a.k.a. BENTA, BIMP3, CARMA1, IMD11, IMD11A, PPBL)
  Promoter: MND
  Cloning method: Gibson Cloning
Terms and licenses: Academic/Nonprofit Terms; Industry Terms: Not Available to Industry
How to cite: pRRL-MND-hCard11 K41Q-T2A-GFP was a gift from Richard James (Addgene plasmid # 163777 ; http://n2t.net/addgene:163777 ; RRID:Addgene_163777)
